>Addgene plasmid #177840 | pCDNA3-IgL-C99-T4L-rTA | addgene full sequence | sequence record 353385 | Addgene NGS Result
AGCCTAGGCCTCCAAAAAAGCCTCCTCACTACTTCTGGAATAGCTCAGAGGCCGAGGCGGCCTCGGCCTC
TGCATAAATAAAAAAAATTAGTCAGCCATGGGGCGGAGAATGGGCGGAACTGGGCGGAGTTAGGGGCGGG
ATGGGCGGAGTTAGGGGCGGGACTATGGTTGCTGACTAATTGAGATGCATGCTTTGCATACTTCTGCCTG
CTGGGGAGCCTGGGGACTTTCCACACCTGGTTGCTGACTAATTGAGATGCATGCTTTGCATACTTCTGCC
TGCTGGGGAGCCTGGGGACTTTCCACACCCTAACTGACACACATTCCACAGCTGCCTCGCGCGTTTCGGT
GATGACGGTGAAAACCTCTGACACATGCAGCTCCCGGAGACGGTCACAGCTTGTCTGTAAGCGGATGCCG
GGAGCAGACAAGCCCGTCAGGGCGCGTCAGCGGGTGTTGGCGGGTGTCGGGGCGCAGCCATGACCCAGTC
ACGTAGCGATAGCGGAGTGTATACTGGCTTAACTATGCGGCATCAGAGCAGATTGTACTGAGAGTGCACC
TCTCGAGGAGCTTGGCCCATTGCATACGTTGTATCCATATCATAATATGTACATTTATATTGGCTCATGT
CCAACATTACCGCCATGTTGACATTGATTATTGACTAGTTATTAATAGTAATCAATTACGGGGTCATTAG
TTCATAGCCCATATATGGAGTTCCGCGTTACATAACTTACGGTAAATGGCCCGCCTGGCTGACCGCCCAA
CGACCCCCGCCCATTGACGTCAATAATGACGTATGTTCCCATAGTAACGCCAATAGGGACTTTCCATTGA
CGTCAATGGGTGGAGTATTTACGGTAAACTGCCCACTTGGCAGTACATCAAGTGTATCATATGCCAAGTA
CGCCCCCTATTGACGTCAATGACGGTAAATGGCCCGCCTGGCATTATGCCCAGTACATGACCTTATGGGA
CTTTCCTACTTGGCAGTACATCTACGTATTAGTCATCGCTATTACCATGGTGATGCGGTTTTGGCAGTAC
ATCAATGGGCGTGGATAGCGGTTTGACTCACGGGGATTTCCAAGTCTCCACCCCATTGACGTCAATGGGA
GTTTGTTTTGGCACCAAAATCAACGGGACTTTCCAAAATGTCGTAACAACTCCGCCCCATTGACGCAAAT
GGGCGGTAGGCGTGTACGGTGGGAGGTCTATATAAGCAGAGCTCGTTTAGTGAACCGTCAGATCGCCTGG
AGACGCCATCCACGCTGTTTTGACCTCCATAGAAGACACCGGGACCGATCCAGCCTCCGCGGCCCCGTCG
ACGCCACCATGGGATGGAGCTGTATCATCCTCTTCTTGGTAGCAACAGCTACAGGTAAGGGGCTCACAGT
AGCAGGCTTGAGGTCTGGACATATATATGGGTGACAATGACATCCACTTTGCCTTTCTCTCCACAGGTGT
CCACTCCGGTACC
[126 nt withheld, positions 1484-1609]
ACCGTTATTGTCATCACGCTGGTTATGCTGAAGAAAAAACAGTATACCAGCATCCATCACGGTGTCGTGG
AAGTGGATGCGGCCGTTACGCCGGAAGAACGTCATCTGTCTAAAATGCAACAAAATGGCTATGAAAATCC
GACCTACAAATTCTTCGAACAGATGCAAAACAACATCTTCGAAATGCTCCGGATCGATGAGGGACTGAGA
CTGAAAATCTACAAGGACACCGAGGGCTACTACACAATCGGAATCGGACATCTGCTCACCAAATCACCTT
CCCTGAATGCTGCCAAATCCGAGCTGGACAAGGCAATTGGACGGAATACAAATGGAGTGATCACCAAGGA
TGAGGCCGAGAAACTGTTCAATCAGGACGTGGACGCTGCTGTGAGAGGCATTCTGAGAAATGCCAAACTC
AAACCCGTGTACGACTCTCTCGACGCTGTCCGGCGAGCTGCTCTCATCAATATGGTGTTCCAGATGGGCG
AAACCGGAGTCGCTGGCTTTACCAACTCCCTCCGGATGCTCCAGCAGAAACGATGGGACGAGGCTGCTGT
GAATCTGGCCAAATCTCGGTGGTACAACCAGACCCCCAATCGGGCTAAACGAGTGATTACAACCTTCCGG
ACCGGAACATGGGATGCCTACTCTAGATTAGATAAAAGTAAAGTGATTAACAGCGCATTAGAGCTGCTTA
ATGAGGTCGGAATCGAAGGTTTAACAACCCGTAAACTCGCCCAGAAGCTTGGTGTAGAGCAGCCTACACT
GTATTGGCATGTAAAAAATAAGCGGGCTTTGCTCGACGCCTTAGCCATTGAGATGTTAGATAGGCACCAT
ACTCACTTTTGCCCTTTAGAAGGGGAAAGCTGGCAAGATTTTTTACGCAATAACGCTAAAAGTTTTAGAT
GTGCTTTACTAAGTCATCGCGATGGAGCAAAAGTACATTCAGATACACGGCCTACAGAAAAACAGTATGA
AACTCTCGAAAATCAATTAGCCTTTTTATGCCAACAAGGTTTTTCACTAGAGAACGCGTTATATGCACTC
AGCGCTGTGGGGCATTTTACTTTAGGTTGCGTATTGGAAGATCAAGAGCATCAAGTCGCTAAAGAAGAAA
GGGAAACACCTACTACTGATAGTATGCCGCCATTATTACGACAAGCTATCGAATTATTTGATCACCAAGG
TGCAGAGCCAGCCTTCTTATTCGGCCTTGAATTGATCATATGCGGATTAGAAAAACAACTTAAATGTGAA
AGTGGGTCCGCGTACAGCCGCGCGCGTACGAAAAACAATTACGGGTCTACCATCGAGGGCCTGCTCGATC
TCCCGGACGACGACGCCCCCGAAGAGGCGGGGCTGGCGGCTCCGCGCCTGTCCTTTCTCCCCGCGGGACA
CACGCGCAGACTGTCGACGGCCCCCCCGACCGATGTCAGCCTGGGGGACGAGCTCCACTTAGACGGCGAG
GACGTGGCGATGGCGCATGCCGACGCGCTAGACGATTTCGATCTGGACATGTTGGGGGACGGGGATTCCC
CGGGTCCGGGATTTACCCCCCACGACTCCGCCCCCTACGGCGCTCTGGATATGGCCGACTTCGAGTTTGA
GCAGATGTTTACCGATGCCCTTGGAATTGACGAGTACGGTGGGTAGGGGGCGCGAGGATCAACATCGATA
AAATAAAAGATTTTATTTAGTCTCCAGAAAAAGGGGGGAATGAAAGACCCCACCTGTAGGTTTGGCAAGC
TAGAGCTTGGCGAGATTTTCAGGAGCTAAGGAAGCTAAAATGGAGAAAAAAATCACTGGATATACCACCG
TTGATATATCCCAATGGCATCGTAAAGAACATTTTGAGGCATTTCAGTCAGTTGCTCAATGTACCTATAA
CCAGACCGTTCAGCTGCATTAATGAATCGGCCAACGCGCGGGGAGAGGCGGTTTGCGTATTGGGCGCTCT
TCCGCTTCCTCGCTCACTGACTCGCTGCGCTCGGTCGTTCGGCTGCGGCGAGCGGTATCAGCTCACTCAA
AGGCGGTAATACGGTTATCCACAGAATCAGGGGATAACGCAGGAAAGAACATGTGAGCAAAAGGCCAGCA
AAAGGCCAGGAACCGTAAAAAGGCCGCGTTGCTGGCGTTTTTCCATAGGCTCCGCCCCCCTGACGAGCAT
CACAAAAATCGACGCTCAAGTCAGAGGTGGCGAAACCCGACAGGACTATAAAGATACCAGGCGTTTCCCC
CTGGAAGCTCCCTCGTGCGCTCTCCTGTTCCGACCCTGCCGCTTACCGGATACCTGTCCGCCTTTCTCCC
TTCGGGAAGCGTGGCGCTTTCTCATAGCTCACGCTGTAGGTATCTCAGTTCGGTGTAGGTCGTTCGCTCC
AAGCTGGGCTGTGTGCACGAACCCCCCGTTCAGCCCGACCGCTGCGCCTTATCCGGTAACTATCGTCTTG
AGTCCAACCCGGTAAGACACGACTTATCGCCACTGGCAGCAGCCACTGGTAACAGGATTAGCAGAGCGAG
GTATGTAGGCGGTGCTACAGAGTTCTTGAAGTGGTGGCCTAACTACGGCTACACTAGAAGAACAGTATTT
GGTATCTGCGCTCTGCTGAAGCCAGTTACCTTCGGAAAAAGAGTTGGTAGCTCTTGATCCGGCAAACAAA
CCACCGCTGGTAGCGGTGGTTTTTTTGTTTGCAAGCAGCAGATTACGCGCAGAAAAAAAGGATCTCAAGA
AGATCCTTTGATCTTTTCTACGGGGTCTGACGCTCAGTGGAACGAAAACTCACGTTAAGGGATTTTGGTC
ATGAGATTATCAAAAAGGATCTTCACCTAGATCCTTTTAAATTAAAAATGAAGTTTTAAATCAATCTAAA
GTATATATGAGTAAACTTGGTCTGACAGTTACCAATGCTTAATCAGTGAGGCACCTATCTCAGCGATCTG
TCTATTTCGTTCATCCATAGTTGCCTGACTCCCCGTCGTGTAGATAACTACGATACGGGAGGGCTTACCA
TCTGGCCCCAGTGCTGCAATGATACCGCGAGACCCACGCTCACCGGCTCCAGATTTATCAGCAATAAACC
AGCCAGCCGGAAGGGCCGAGCGCAGAAGTGGTCCTGCAACTTTATCCGCCTCCATCCAGTCTATTAATTG
TTGCCGGGAAGCTAGAGTAAGTAGTTCGCCAGTTAATAGTTTGCGCAACGTTGTTGCCATTGCTACAGGC
ATCGTGGTGTCACGCTCGTCGTTTGGTATGGCTTCATTCAGCTCCGGTTCCCAACGATCAAGGCGAGTTA
CATGATCCCCCATGTTGTGCAAAAAAGCGGTTAGCTCCTTCGGTCCTCCGATCGTTGTCAGAAGTAAGTT
GGCCGCAGTGTTATCACTCATGGTTATGGCAGCACTGCATAATTCTCTTACTGTCATGCCATCCGTAAGA
TGCTTTTCTGTGACTGGTGAGTACTCAACCAAGTCATTCTGAGAATAGTGTATGCGGCGACCGAGTTGCT
CTTGCCCGGCGTCAACACGGGATAATACCGCGCCACATAGCAGAACTTTAAAAGTGCTCATCATTGGAAA
ACGTTCTTCGGGGCGAAAACTCTCAAGGATCTTACCGCTGTTGAGATCCAGTTCGATGTAACCCACTCGT
GCACCCAACTGATCTTCAGCATCTTTTACTTTCACCAGCGTTTCTGGGTGAGCAAAAACAGGAAGGCAAA
ATGCCGCAAAAAAGGGAATAAGGGCGACACGGAAATGTTGAATACTCATACTCTTCCTTTTTCAATATTA
TTGAAGCATTTATCAGGGTTATTGTCTCATGAGCGGATACATATTTGAATGTATTTAGAAAAATAAACAA
ATAGGGGTTCCGCGCACATTTCCCCGAAAAGTGCCACCTGACGTCTAAGAAACCATTATTATCATGACAT
TAACCTATAAAAATAGGCGTATCACGAGGCCCTTTCGTCTTCACTCGAGGTCGAGGGATCCAGACATGAT
AAGATACATTGATGAGTTTGGACAAACCACAACTAGAATGCAGTGAAAAAAATGCTTTATTTGTGAAATT
TGTGATGCTATTGCTTTATTTGTAACCATTATAAGCTGCAATAAACAAGTTAACAACAACAATTGCATTC
ATTTTATGTTTCAGGTTCAGGGGGAGGTGTGGGAGGTTTTTTAAAGCAAGTAAAACCTCTACAAATGTGG
TATGGCTGATTATGATCTCTAGTCAAGGCACTATACATCAAATATTCCTTATTAACCCCTTTACAAATTA
AAAAGCTAAAGGTACACAATTTTTGAGCATAGTTATTAATAGCAGACACTCTATGCCTGTGTGGAGTAAG
AAAAAACAGTATGTTATGATTATAACTGTTATGCCTACTTATAAAGGTTACAGAATATTTTTCCATAATT
TTCTTGTATAGCAGTGCAGCTTTTTCCTTTGTGGTGTAAATAGCAAAGCAAGCAAGAGTTCTATTACTAA
ACACAGCATGACTCAAAAAACTTAGCAATTCTGAAGGAAAGTCCTTGGGGTCTTCTACCTTTCTCTTCTT
TTTTGGAGGAGTAGAATGTTGAGAGTCAGCAGTAGCCTCATCATCACTAGATGGCATTTCTTCTGAGCAA
AACAGGTTTTCCTCATTAAAGGCATTCCACCACTGCTCCCATTCATCAGTTCCATAGGTTGGAATCTAAA
ATACACAAACAATTAGAATCAGTAGTTTAACACATTATACACTTAAAAATTTTATATTTACCTTAGAGCT
TTAAATCTCTGTAGGTAGTTTGTCCAATTATGTCACACCACAGAAGTAAGGTTCCTTCACAAAGATCCGG
ACCAAAGCGGCCATCGTGCCTCCCCACTCCTGCAGTTCGGGGGCATGGATGCGCGGATAGCCGCTGCTGG
TTTCCTGGATGCCGACGGATTTGCACTGCCGGTAGAACTCCGCGAGGTCGTCCAGCCTCAGGCAGCAGCT
GAACCAACTCGCGAGGGGATCGAGCCCGGGGTGGGCGAAGAACTCCAGCATGAGATCCCCGCGCTGGAGG
ATCATCCAGCCGGCGTCCCGGAAAACGATTCCGAAGCCCAACCTTTCATAGAAGGCGGCGGTGGAATCGA
AATCTCGTGATGGCAGGTTGGGCGTCGCTTGGTCGGTCATTTCGAACCCCAGAGTCCCGCTCAGAAGAAC
TCGTCAAGAAGGCGATAGAAGGCGATGCGCTGCGAATCGGGAGCGGCGATACCGTAAAGCACGAGGAAGC
GGTCAGCCCATTCGCCGCCAAGCTCTTCAGCAATATCACGGGTAGCCAACGCTATGTCCTGATAGCGGTC
CGCCACACCCAGCCGGCCACAGTCGATGAATCCAGAAAAGCGGCCATTTTCCACCATGATATTCGGCAAG
CAGGCATCGCCATGGGTCACGACGAGATCCTCGCCGTCGGGCATGCGCGCCTTGAGCCTGGCGAACAGTT
CGGCTGGCGCGAGCCCCTGATGCTCTTCGTCCAGATCATCCTGATCGACAAGACCGGCTTCCATCCGAGT
ACGTGCTCGCTCGATGCGATGTTTCGCTTGGTGGTCGAATGGGCAGGTAGCCGGATCAAGCGTATGCAGC
CGCCGCATTGCATCAGCCATGATGGATACTTTCTCGGCAGGAGCAAGGTGAGATGACAGGAGATCCTGCC
CCGGCACTTCGCCCAATAGCAGCCAGTCCCTTCCCGCTTCAGTGACAACGTCGAGCACAGCTGCGCAAGG
AACGCCCGTCGTGGCCAGCCACGATAGCCGCGCTGCCTCGTCCTGCAGTTCATTCAGGGCACCGGACAGG
TCGGTCTTGACAAAAAGAACCGGGCGCCCCTGCGCTGACAGCCGGAACACGGCGGCATCAGAGCAGCCGA
TTGTCTGTTGTGCCCAGTCATAGCCGAATAGCCTCTCCACCCAAGCGGCCGGAGAACCTGCGTGCAATCC
ATCTTGTTCAATCATGCGAAACGATCCTCATCCTGTCTCTTGATCAGATCTTGATCCCCTGCGCCATCAG
ATCCTTGGCGGCAAGAAAGCCATCCAGTTTACTTTGCAGGGCTTCCCAACCTTACCAGAGGGCGCCCCAG
CTGGCAATTCCGGTTCGCTTGCTGTCCATAAAACCGCCCAGTCTAGCTATCGCCATGTAAGCCCACTGCA
AGCTACCTGCTTTCTCTTTGCGCTTGCGTTTTCCCTTGTCCAGATAGCCCAGTAGCTGACATTCATCCGG
GGTCAGCACCGTTTCTGCGGACTGGCTTTCTACGTGTTCCGCTTCCTTTAGCAGCCCTTGCGCCCTGAGT
GCTTGCGGCAGCGTGAAGCTAGCTTTTTGCAAA
Features (pLannotate 1.2.2; 26 found; start..end, strand, type, name):
    329..371     +  CDS            rop (fragment): Rop protein, which maintains plasmids at low copy number; rop
    473..560     +  misc_feature   bom (fragment): basis of mobility region from pBR322
    650..1029    +  enhancer       CMV enhancer: human cytomegalovirus immediate early enhancer
   1030..1233    +  promoter       CMV promoter: human cytomegalovirus (CMV) immediate early promoter
   1339..1477    +  CDS            IgH signal sequence: signal sequence from the mouse immunoglobulin heavy chain variable region
   1484..1603    +  CDS            APP (sequence withheld): A4_FELCA - Experimental evidence at protein level: Swiss-Prot protein existence level 1. Functions as a cell surface receptor and performs physiological functions on the surface of neurons relevant to neurite growth, neuronal adhesion and axonogenesis. Interaction between APP molecules on neighboring cells promotes synaptogenesis. Involved in cell mobility and transcription regulation through protein-protein interactions (By similarity). Can promote transcription activation through binding to APBB1-KAT5 and inhibit Notch signaling through interaction with Numb (By similarity). Couples to apopt
   1670..1768    +  CDS            apl-1 (fragment): A4_CAEEL - Experimental evidence at protein level: Swiss-Prot protein existence level 1. Required for normal developmental progression throughout all life stages (PubMed:18262516, PubMed:22466039). Specifically required for the molt stage during all larval transitions and morphogenesis (PubMed:18262516, PubMed:17267616, PubMed:22466039). Acts with heterochronic genes, including members of the let-7 family, to regulate larval stage to adult transition (PubMed:18262516, PubMed:28933985). Acts synergistically with acn-1 in let-7 regulated postembryonic cell division of hypodermal seam cells (PubM
   1781..2269    +  CDS            E: ENLYS_BPT4 - Experimental evidence at protein level: Swiss-Prot protein existence level 1. Endolysin with lysozyme activity that degrades host peptidoglycans and participates with the holin and spanin proteins in the sequential events which lead to the programmed host cell lysis releasing the mature viral particles. Once the holin has permeabilized the host cell membrane, the endolysin can reach the periplasm and break down the peptidoglycan layer. From Enterobacteria phage T4 (Bacteriophage T4).
   2261..2877    +  CDS            TetR (fragment): tetracycline repressor TetR; tetR from transposon Tn10; TetR binds to the tetracycline operator tetO to inhibit transcription. This inhibition can be relieved by adding tetracycline or doxycycline.
   3029..3262    +  CDS            VP16 AD: transcriptional activation domain of herpes simplex virus protein VP16 (Triezenberg et al., 1988; Cousens et al., 1989); UL48
   3328..3362    +  LTR            3' LTR (ΔU3) (fragment): self-inactivating 3' long terminal repeat (LTR) from Moloney murine leukemia virus
   3370..3398    +  promoter       cat promoter (fragment): promoter of the E. coli cat gene encoding chloramphenicol acetyltransferase
   3399..3515    +  CDS            CmR (fragment): chloramphenicol acetyltransferase; cat; confers resistance to chloramphenicol
   3510..3566    -  CDS            lacI (fragment): lac repressor; lacI; The lac repressor binds to the lac operator to inhibit transcription in E. coli. This inhibition can be relieved by adding lactose or isopropyl-β-D-thiogalactopyranoside (IPTG).
   3749..4337    -  rep_origin     ori: high-copy-number ColE1/pMB1/pBR322/pUC origin of replication
   4508..5368    -  CDS            AmpR: β-lactamase; bla; confers resistance to ampicillin, carbenicillin, and related antibiotics
   5369..5473    -  promoter       AmpR promoter: bla
   5586..5720    -  polyA_signal   SV40 poly(A) signal: SV40 polyadenylation signal
   5743..5826    -  CDS            large T antigen (fragment): large T antigen from SV40 (simian virus 40)
   6145..6165    -  CDS            SV40 NLS: nuclear localization signal of SV40 (simian virus 40) large T antigen
   6295..6360    -  intron         small t intron: SV40 (simian virus 40) small t antigen intron
   6362..6436    -  CDS            small t antigen (fragment): SV40 (simian virus 40) small t antigen
   6439..6759    -  CDS            ble (fragment): BLE_KLEPN - Experimental evidence at protein level: Swiss-Prot protein existence level 1. Binding protein with a strong affinity to the bleomycin family of antibiotics. Binds to CL990; an antimitotic-antibiotic compound. From Klebsiella pneumoniae.
   6783..7574    -  CDS            neo: KKA2_KLEPN - Also known as kan, nptII. Experimental evidence at protein level: Swiss-Prot protein existence level 1. Resistance to kanamycin, neomycin, paromomycin, ribostamycin, butirosin and gentamicin B. From Klebsiella pneumoniae.
   7606..5       -  CDS            tnpA (fragment) (across the origin): TN5P_ECOLX - Also known as tnp. Experimental evidence at protein level: Swiss-Prot protein existence level 1. Mediates transposition of transposon Tn5 by a 'cut and paste' mechanism. First, the monomeric transposase binds the 19 bp inverted DNA repeats flanking the transposon. Then, dimerization of the DNA- bound transposase creates a synaptic DNA complex. After nicking of the first DNA strand, excision of the transposon proceeds through a series of intermediates. The transposase then mediates the insertion of the transposon at a new site by strand transfer. The activity of the wild- type tran
   7935..322     -  promoter       SV40 promoter (across the origin): SV40 enhancer and early promoter
