[The description below was written by a language model from this plasmid's Addgene catalogue record and pLannotate feature annotations shown in this document.]
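Description:
pCDNA3-IgL-C99-T4L-rTA is a mammalian expression plasmid, catalogued on a pCDNA3 backbone, that encodes a membrane-tethered reporter substrate for a Tango-type assay. It is propagated in E. coli through a high-copy ColE1/pUC-type origin with ampicillin selection (AmpR under its own bla promoter). On the opposite strand, an SV40 enhancer/early promoter drives a neo (nptII) gene of Tn5 origin, followed by SV40 small t intron and polyadenylation sequences, which would permit G418 selection of transfected cells. The annotation also detects short fragments of rop, bom, CmR, lacI, ble and an MoMLV LTR. These appear to be non-functional backbone remnants, and they suggest the backbone is not an unmodified pCDNA3.

The payload is a single fusion open reading frame under the CMV immediate-early enhancer and promoter. It begins with an immunoglobulin signal sequence, annotated as a mouse heavy-chain leader although the construct name says IgL, which directs the protein into the secretory pathway. This is followed by the C-terminal 99-residue fragment of human amyloid precursor protein (C99); the software matched it to feline and nematode APP homologues, but the catalogue gives the species as human. Next comes bacteriophage T4 lysozyme (T4L), then a TetR-derived DNA-binding domain joined to the VP16 activation domain, corresponding to the "rTA" tetracycline-controlled transactivator in the name. No polyadenylation signal is annotated directly downstream of the fusion.

C99 is the transmembrane substrate of gamma-secretase, and the associated work addresses substrate recognition by that enzyme. The design implies that intramembrane cleavage releases the T4L-transactivator portion from the membrane, allowing it to enter the nucleus and activate a tet-operator-driven reporter supplied separately. Reporter output then serves as a cell-based readout of gamma-secretase cleavage.
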