Addgene plasmid #177840: pCDNA3-IgL-C99-T4L-rTA
Purpose: Tango assay
Depositing lab: Karsten Melcher. Publication: Defining the minimum substrate and charge recognition model of gamma-secretase. Yan Y, Xu TH, Melcher K, Xu HE. Acta Pharmacol Sin. 2017 Oct;38(10):1412-1424. doi: 10.1038/aps.2017.35. Epub 2017 Apr 17. PubMed 28414207.
Backbone
  Vector backbone: pCDNA3
  Vector type: Mammalian Expression
Growth in bacteria
  Bacterial resistance: Ampicillin, 100 μg/mL
  Growth temperature: 37°C
  Growth strain: DH5alpha
  Copy number: High Copy
Gene/Insert
  Gene/Insert name: C terminal 99 amino acid fragment of human Alzheimer Amyloid beta precursor Protein (alt name: APP)
  Species: H. sapiens (human)
  Entrez Gene: APP (a.k.a. AAA, ABETA, ABPP, AD1, APPI, CTFgamma, CVAP, PN-II, PN2, alpha-sAPP, preA4)
  Cloning method: Restriction Enzyme; 5′ cloning site unknown (unknown if destroyed)
Terms and licenses: Academic/Nonprofit Terms; Industry Terms: Not Available to Industry
How to cite: pCDNA3-IgL-C99-T4L-rTA was a gift from Karsten Melcher (Addgene plasmid # 177840 ; http://n2t.net/addgene:177840 ; RRID:Addgene_177840)
